Addgene plasmid #123308: pAAV-hSyn-GRAB_NE1m
Purpose: Expresses the genetically-encoded fluorescent norepinephrine(NE) sensor GRAB_NE1m in neurons
Depositing lab: Yulong Li. Publication: A Genetically Encoded Fluorescent Sensor for Rapid and Specific In Vivo Detection of Norepinephrine. Feng J, Zhang C, Lischinsky JE, Jing M, Zhou J, Wang H, Zhang Y, Dong A, Wu Z, Wu H, Chen W, Zhang P, Zou J, Hires SA, Zhu JJ, Cui G, Lin D, Du J, Li Y. Neuron. 2019 May 22;102(4):745-761.e8. doi: 10.1016/j.neuron.2019.02.037. Epub 2019 Mar 25. PubMed 30922875.
Backbone
  Vector backbone: pAAV vector
  Backbone size w/o insert (bp): 4495
  Vector type: AAV
Growth in bacteria
  Bacterial resistance: Ampicillin, 100 μg/mL
  Growth temperature: 37°C
  Growth strain: NEB Stable
  Copy number: High Copy
Gene/Insert
  Gene/Insert name: GPCR activation based NE sensor GRAB_NE1m
  Species: H. sapiens (human)
  Insert size (bp): 1998
  Mutation: contains a glycine-to-threonine mutation at position C1
  Promoter: hSyn
  Cloning method: Gibson Cloning
Terms and licenses: Academic/Nonprofit Terms; Industry Terms: Not Available to Industry
Depositor comments: Please visit https://www.biorxiv.org/content/early/2018/10/23/449546.full.pdf for BioRxiv preprint.
How to cite: pAAV-hSyn-GRAB_NE1m was a gift from Yulong Li (Addgene plasmid # 123308 ; http://n2t.net/addgene:123308 ; RRID:Addgene_123308) For viral preps, please replace (Addgene plasmid # 123308) in the above sentence with: (Addgene viral prep # 123308-AAV9) or (Addgene viral prep # 123308-AAVrg)
