[The description below was written by a language model from this plasmid's Addgene catalogue record and the feature table of its GenBank file.]
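Description:
pAAV-hSyn-GRAB_NE1m is a 6,482 bp AAV transfer plasmid for expressing the genetically encoded fluorescent norepinephrine sensor GRAB_NE1m in neurons. It is propagated in E. coli through a high-copy ColE1/pUC-type origin and selected with ampicillin via the bla (AmpR) gene. An f1 phage origin is also present in the backbone. The expression cassette lies between two AAV2 inverted terminal repeats, which are the cis elements needed for replication and packaging of the intervening DNA into recombinant AAV particles. The record's recommendation of a recombination-deficient growth strain fits the known instability of ITRs.

The catalogue lists the human synapsin (hSyn) promoter, which restricts expression largely to neurons. It is not annotated as a feature, but presumably occupies the unannotated interval between the left ITR and the Kozak sequence. Translation starts at a consensus Kozak site and runs through a mouse Ig-kappa leader peptide, which directs the receptor-based sensor into the secretory pathway for display at the plasma membrane. A short attB1 Gateway sequence follows the leader. The roughly 2 kb sensor insert, described as a GPCR-activation-based NE sensor of human origin, is not annotated as a CDS. EGFP-type primer sites within it indicate a GFP-derived fluorescent module, and the record notes a glycine-to-threonine mutation at position "C1". A WPRE primer site suggests a WPRE downstream of the coding region, which would enhance transcript stability and expression, and the cassette ends with the human growth hormone polyadenylation signal.

The construct is used to make AAV for neuronal delivery and for optical detection of norepinephrine dynamics, including in vivo. AAV9 and retrograde-serotype viral preparations are noted in the record.
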