LOCUS       Exported 6482 bp ds-DNA circular SYN 12-MAY-2021
DEFINITION  Expresses the genetically-encoded fluorescent norepinephrine(NE)
            sensor GRAB_NE1m in neurons.
ACCESSION   .
VERSION     .
KEYWORDS    pAAV-hSyn-GRAB_NE1m
SOURCE      synthetic DNA construct
  ORGANISM  synthetic DNA construct
REFERENCE   1 (bases 1 to 6482)
  AUTHORS   Feng J, Zhang C, Lischinsky JE, Jing M, Zhou J, Wang H, Zhang Y,
            Dong A, Wu Z, Wu H, Chen W, Zhang P, Zou J, Hires SA, Zhu JJ, Cui G,
            Lin D, Du J, Li Y
  TITLE     A Genetically Encoded Fluorescent Sensor for Rapid and Specific In
            Vivo Detection of Norepinephrine.
  JOURNAL   Neuron. 2019 May 22;102(4):745-761.e8. doi:
            10.1016/j.neuron.2019.02.037. Epub 2019 Mar 25.
  PUBMED    30922875
REFERENCE   2 (bases 1 to 6482)
  AUTHORS   .
  TITLE     Direct Submission
  JOURNAL   Exported May 12, 2021 from SnapGene Server 1.1.58
            http://www.snapgene.com
FEATURES             Location/Qualifiers
     source          1..6482
                     /organism="synthetic DNA construct"
                     /mol_type="other DNA"
     repeat_region   74..203
                     /label=AAV2 ITR (alternate)
                     /note="Functional equivalent of wild-type AAV2 ITR"
     regulatory      654..663
                     /regulatory_class="other"
                     /note="vertebrate consensus sequence for strong initiation
                     of translation (Kozak, 1987)"
     sig_peptide     660..722
                     /product="leader sequence from mouse immunoglobulin kappa
                     light chain"
                     /label=Ig-kappa leader
     protein_bind    723..747
                     /gene="mutant version of attB"
                     /label=attB1
                     /bound_moiety="BP Clonase(TM)"
                     /note="recombination site for the Gateway(R) BP reaction"
     primer_bind     1850..1871
                     /label=EGFP-C
                     /note="EGFP, forward primer"
     primer_bind     complement(1977..1998)
                     /label=EGFP-N
                     /note="EGFP, reverse primer"
     primer_bind     complement(2238..2257)
                     /label=EXFP-R
                     /note="For distinguishing EGFP variants, reverse primer"
     primer_bind     complement(2735..2755)
                     /label=WPRE-R
                     /note="WPRE, reverse primer"
     CDS             complement(3153..3164)
                     /codon_start=1
                     /product="Factor Xa recognition and cleavage site"
                     /label=Factor Xa site
                     /translation="IEGR"
     polyA_signal    3302..3778
                     /label=hGH poly(A) signal
                     /note="human growth hormone polyadenylation signal"
     primer_bind     complement(3501..3520)
                     /label=hGH-PA-R
                     /note="Human growth hormone terminator, reverse primer"
     repeat_region   3818..3958
                     /label=AAV2 ITR
                     /note="inverted terminal repeat of adeno-associated virus
                     serotype 2"
     repeat_region   3818..3947
                     /label=AAV2 ITR
     rep_origin      4033..4488
                     /direction=RIGHT
                     /label=f1 ori
                     /note="f1 bacteriophage origin of replication; arrow
                     indicates direction of (+) strand synthesis"
     primer_bind     complement(4120..4139)
                     /label=F1ori-R
                     /note="F1 origin, reverse primer"
     primer_bind     4330..4351
                     /label=F1ori-F
                     /note="F1 origin, forward primer"
     primer_bind     complement(4505..4524)
                     /label=pRS-marker
                     /note="pRS vectors, use to sequence yeast selectable
                     marker"
     primer_bind     4624..4646
                     /label=pGEX 3'
                     /note="pGEX vectors, reverse primer"
     primer_bind     complement(4684..4702)
                     /label=pBRforEco
                     /note="pBR322 vectors, upsteam of EcoRI site, forward
                     primer"
     promoter        4770..4874
                     /gene="bla"
                     /label=AmpR promoter
     CDS             4875..5735
                     /codon_start=1
                     /gene="bla"
                     /product="beta-lactamase"
                     /label=AmpR
                     /note="confers resistance to ampicillin, carbenicillin, and
                     related antibiotics"
                     /translation="MSIQHFRVALIPFFAAFCLPVFAHPETLVKVKDAEDQLGARVGYI
                     ELDLNSGKILESFRPEERFPMMSTFKVLLCGAVLSRIDAGQEQLGRRIHYSQNDLVEYS
                     PVTEKHLTDGMTVRELCSAAITMSDNTAANLLLTTIGGPKELTAFLHNMGDHVTRLDRW
                     EPELNEAIPNDERDTTMPVAMATTLRKLLTGELLTLASRQQLIDWMEADKVAGPLLRSA
                     LPAGWFIADKSGAGERGSRGIIAALGPDGKPSRIVVIYTTGSQATMDERNRQIAEIGAS
                     LIKHW"
     primer_bind     complement(5093..5112)
                     /label=Amp-R
                     /note="Ampicillin resistance gene, reverse primer"
     rep_origin      5906..12
                     /direction=RIGHT
                     /label=ori
                     /note="high-copy-number ColE1/pMB1/pBR322/pUC origin of
                     replication"
     primer_bind     6395..6414
                     /label=pBR322ori-F
                     /note="pBR322 origin, forward primer"
ORIGIN
        1 agcctatgga aaaacgccag caacgcggcc tttttacggt tcctggcctt ttgctggcct
       61 tttgctcaca tgtcctgcag gcagctgcgc gctcgctcgc tcactgaggc cgcccgggcg
      121 tcgggcgacc tttggtcgcc cggcctcagt gagcgagcga gcgcgcagag agggagtggc
      181 caactccatc actaggggtt cctgcggccg cacgcgtatg aggcggggtg ggggtgccta
      241 cctgacgacc gaccccgacc cactggacaa gcacccaacc cccattcccc aaattgcgca
      301 tcccctatca gagaggggga ggggaaacag gatgcggcga ggcgcgtgcg cactgccagc
      361 ttcagcaccg cggacagtgc cttcgccccc gcctggcggc gcgcgccacc gccgcctcag
      421 cactgaaggc gcgctgacgt cactcgccgg tcccccgcaa actccccttc ccggccacct
      481 tggtcgcgtc cgcgccgccg ccggcccagc cggaccgcac cacgcgaggc gcgagatagg
      541 ggggcacggg cgcgaccatc tgcgctgcgg cgccggcgac tcagcgctgc ctcagtctgc
      601 ggtgggcagc ggaggagtcg tgtcgtgcct gagagcgcag tcgagaaacc ggtgccacca
      661 tggagacaga cacactcctg ctatgggtac tgctgctctg ggttccaggt tccactggtg
      721 acacaagttt gtacaaaaaa gttggcacca ccggtggctc cctgcagccg gacgcgggca
      781 acgcgagctg gaacgggacc gaggcgccgg ggggcggcgc ccgggccacc ccttactccc
      841 tgcaggtgac gctgacgctg gtgtgcctgg ccggcctgct catgctgctc accgtgttcg
      901 gcaacgtgct cgtcatcatc gccgtgttca cgagccgcgc gctcaaggcg ccccaaaacc
      961 tcttcctggt gtctctggcc tcggccgaca tcctggtggc cacgctcgtc atccctttct
     1021 cgctggccaa cgaggtcatg ggctactggt acttcggcaa ggcttggtgc gagatctacc
     1081 tggcgctcga cgtgctcttc tgcacgtcgt ccatcgtgca cctgtgcgcc atcagcctgg
     1141 accgctactg gtccatcaca caggccatcg agtacaacct gaagcgcacg ccgcgccgca
     1201 tcaaggccat catcatcacc gtgtgggtca tctcggccgt catctccttc ccgccgctca
     1261 tctccatcga gaagaagggc ggcggcggcg gcccgcagcc ggccgagccg cgctgcgaga
     1321 tcaacgacca gaagtggtac gtcatctcgt cgtgcatcgg ctccttcttc gctccctgcc
     1381 tcatcatgat cctggtctac gtgcgcatct accagatcgc caagcgtcgc acccgcgtgc
     1441 cacccagccg ccggggtccg gacgccgtcg ccgcgccgcc ggggggcacc gagcgcaggc
     1501 ccaacggtct gggccccgag cgcagcgcgg gcccgggggg cgcagaggcc gaaccgctgc
     1561 ccacccagct caacggcgcc cctggcgagc ccgcgccggc cgggccgcgc gacaccgacg
     1621 cgctggacct ggaggaggga ggaaacgtct atatcaaggc cgacaagcag aagaacggca
     1681 tcaaggcgaa cttccacatc cgccacaaca tcgaggacgg cggcgtgcag ctcgcctacc
     1741 actaccagca gaacaccccc atcggcgacg gccccgtgct gctgcccgac aaccactacc
     1801 tgagcgtgca gtccaaactt tcgaaagacc ccaacgagaa gcgcgatcac atggtcctgc
     1861 tggagttcgt gaccgccgcc gggatcactc tcggcatgga cgagctgtac aagggcggta
     1921 ccggagggag catggtgaga aagggcgagg agctgttcac cggggtggtg cccatcctgg
     1981 tcgagctgga cggcgacgta aacggccaca agttcagcgt gtccggcgag ggtgagggcg
     2041 atgccaccta cggcaagctg accctgaagt tcatctgcac caccggcaag ctgcccgtgc
     2101 cctggcccac cctcgtgacc accctgacct acggcgtgca gtgcttcagc cgctaccccg
     2161 accacatgaa gcagcacgac ttcttcaagt ccgccatgcc cgaaggctac atccaggagc
     2221 gcaccatctt cttcaaggac gacggcaact acaagacccg cgccgaggtg aagttcgagg
     2281 gcgacaccct ggtgaaccgc atcgagctga agggcatcga cttcaaggag gacggcaaca
     2341 tcctggggca caagctggag tacaacaccg gagcagcagc acgctggcgc gggcggcaga
     2401 accgcgagaa gcgcttcacg ttcgtgctgg ccgtggtcat cggagtgttc gtggtgtgct
     2461 ggttcccctt cttcttcacc tacacgctca cggccgtcgg gtgctccgtg ccacgcacgc
     2521 tcttcaaatt cttcttctgg ttcggctact gcaacagctc gttgaacccg gtcatctaca
     2581 ccatcttcaa ccacgatttc cgccgcgcct tcaagaagat cctctgtcgg ggggacagga
     2641 agcggatcgt gttgtgagaa ttcgatatca agcttatcga tcatcaacct ctggattaca
     2701 aaatttgtga aagattgact ggtattctta actatgttgc tccttttacg ctatgtggat
     2761 acgctgcttt aatgcctttg tatcatgcta ttgcttcccg tatggctttc attttctcct
     2821 ccttgtataa atcctggttg ctgtctcttt atgaggagtt gtggcccgtt gtcaggcaac
     2881 gtggcgtggt gtgcactgtg tttgctgacg caacccccac tggttggggc attgccacca
     2941 cctgtcagct cctttccggg actttcgctt tccccctccc tattgccacg gcggaactca
     3001 tcgccgcctg ccttgcccgc tgctggacag gggctcggct gttgggcact gacaattccg
     3061 tggtgttgtc ggggaaatca tcgtcctttc cttggctgct cgcctatgtt gccacctgga
     3121 ttctgcgcgg gacgtccttc tgctacgtcc cttcggccct caatccagcg gaccttcctt
     3181 cccgcggcct gctgccggct ctgcggcctc ttccgcgtct tcgccttcgc cctcagacga
     3241 gtcggatctc cctttgggcc gcctccccgc atcgataccg agcgctgctc gagagatcta
     3301 cgggtggcat ccctgtgacc cctccccagt gcctctcctg gccctggaag ttgccactcc
     3361 agtgcccacc agccttgtcc taataaaatt aagttgcatc attttgtctg actaggtgtc
     3421 cttctataat attatggggt ggaggggggt ggtatggagc aaggggcaag ttgggaagac
     3481 aacctgtagg gcctgcgggg tctattggga accaagctgg agtgcagtgg cacaatcttg
     3541 gctcactgca atctccgcct cctgggttca agcgattctc ctgcctcagc ctcccgagtt
     3601 gttgggattc caggcatgca tgaccaggct cagctaattt ttgttttttt ggtagagacg
     3661 gggtttcacc atattggcca ggctggtctc caactcctaa tctcaggtga tctacccacc
     3721 ttggcctccc aaattgctgg gattacaggc gtgaaccact gctcccttcc ctgtccttct
     3781 gattttgtag gtaaccacgt gcggaccgag cggccgcagg aacccctagt gatggagttg
     3841 gccactccct ctctgcgcgc tcgctcgctc actgaggccg ggcgaccaaa ggtcgcccga
     3901 cgcccgggct ttgcccgggc ggcctcagtg agcgagcgag cgcgcagctg cctgcagggg
     3961 cgcctgatgc ggtattttct ccttacgcat ctgtgcggta tttcacaccg catannnnnn
     4021 nnnnnnnnnn nnnnnnnnnn nnnnnnnnnn nnnnnnnnnn nnnnnnnnnn nnnnnnnnnn
     4081 nnnnnnnnnn nnnnnnnnnn nnnnnnnnnt nnnnnnnnnn nnnnnnnnnn nnnnnnnnnn
     4141 nnnnnnnnnn nnnnnncnnn nnnnnnnnnn nnnnnnnnnn nnnnnnnnnn nnnnnnnnnn
     4201 nnnnnnnnnn nnnnnnnnnn nnnnnnnnnn nnnnnnnnnn nnnnnnnnnn nnnnnnnnnn
     4261 nnnnnnnnnn nnnnnnnnnn nnnnnnnnnn nnnnnnnncc tttgacgttg gagtccacgt
     4321 tctttaatag tggactcttg ttccaaactg gaacaacact caactctatc tcgggctatt
     4381 cttttgattt ataagggatt ttgccgattt cggtctattg gttaaaaaat gagctgattt
     4441 aacaaaaatt taacgcgaat tttaacaaaa tattaacgtt tacaatttta tggtgcactc
     4501 tcagtacaat ctgctctgat gccgcatagt taagccagcc ccgacacccg ccaacacccg
     4561 ctgacgcgcc ctgacgggct tgtctgctcc cggcatccgc ttacagacaa gctgtgaccg
     4621 tctccgggag ctgcatgtgt cagaggtttt caccgtcatc accgaaacgc gcgagacgaa
     4681 agggcctcgt gatacgccta tttttatagg ttaatgtcat gataataatg gtttcttaga
     4741 cgtcaggtgg cacttttcgg ggaaatgtgc gcggaacccc tatttgttta tttttctaaa
     4801 tacattcaaa tatgtatccg ctcatgagac aataaccctg ataaatgctt caataatatt
     4861 gaaaaaggaa gagtatgagt attcaacatt tccgtgtcgc ccttattccc ttttttgcgg
     4921 cattttgcct tcctgttttt gctcacccag aaacgctggt gaaagtaaaa gatgctgaag
     4981 atcagttggg tgcacgagtg ggttacatcg aactggatct caacagcggt aagatccttg
     5041 agagttttcg ccccgaagaa cgttttccaa tgatgagcac ttttaaagtt ctgctatgtg
     5101 gcgcggtatt atcccgtatt gacgccgggc aagagcaact cggtcgccgc atacactatt
     5161 ctcagaatga cttggttgag tactcaccag tcacagaaaa gcatcttacg gatggcatga
     5221 cagtaagaga attatgcagt gctgccataa ccatgagtga taacactgcg gccaacttac
     5281 ttctgacaac gatcggagga ccgaaggagc taaccgcttt tttgcacaac atgggggatc
     5341 atgtaactcg ccttgatcgt tgggaaccgg agctgaatga agccatacca aacgacgagc
     5401 gtgacaccac gatgcctgta gcaatggcaa caacgttgcg caaactatta actggcgaac
     5461 tacttactct agcttcccgg caacaattaa tagactggat ggaggcggat aaagttgcag
     5521 gaccacttct gcgctcggcc cttccggctg gctggtttat tgctgataaa tctggagccg
     5581 gtgagcgtgg gtctcgcggt atcattgcag cactggggcc agatggtaag ccctcccgta
     5641 tcgtagttat ctacacgacg gggagtcagg caactatgga tgaacgaaat agacagatcg
     5701 ctgagatagg tgcctcactg attaagcatt ggtaactgtc agaccaagtt tactcatata
     5761 tactttagat tgatttaaaa cttcattttt aatttaaaag gatctaggtg aagatccttt
     5821 ttgataatct catgaccaaa atcccttaac gtgagttttc gttccactga gcgtcagacc
     5881 ccgtagaaaa gatcaaagga tcttcttgag atcctttttt tctgcgcgta atctgctgct
     5941 tgcaaacaaa aaaaccaccg ctaccagcgg tggtttgttt gccggatcaa gagctaccaa
     6001 ctctttttcc gaaggtaact ggcttcagca gagcgcagat accaaatact gttcttctag
     6061 tgtagccgta gttaggccac cacttcaaga actctgtagc accgcctaca tacctcgctc
     6121 tgctaatcct gttaccagtg gctgctgcca gtggcgataa gtcgtgtctt accgggttgg
     6181 actcaagacg atagttaccg gataaggcgc agcggtcggg ctgaacgggg ggttcgtgca
     6241 cacagcccag cttggagcga acgacctaca ccgaactgag atacctacag cgtgagctat
     6301 gagaaagcgc cacgcttccc gaagggagaa aggcggacag gtatccggta agcggcaggg
     6361 tcggaacagg agagcgcacg agggagcttc cagggggaaa cgcctggtat ctttatagtc
     6421 ctgtcgggtt tcgccacctc tgacttgagc gtcgattttt gtgatgctcg tcaggggggc
     6481 gg
//
